>Addgene plasmid #195033 | GAL4-Creb5 (1- 128) C18/C23 S | addgene full sequence | sequence record 382313 | Addgene NGS Result
CGAGCGGTATCAGCTCACTCAAAGGCGGTAATACGGTTATCCACAGAATCAGGGGATAACGCAGGAAAGA
ACATGTGAGCAAAAGGCCAGCAAAAGGCCAGGAACCGTAAAAAGGCCGCGTTGCTGGCGTTTTTCCATAG
GCTCCGCCCCCCTGACGAGCATCACAAAAATCGACGCTCAAGTCAGAGGTGGCGAAACCCGACAGGACTA
TAAAGATACCAGGCGTTTCCCCCTGGAAGCTCCCTCGTGCGCTCTCCTGTTCCGACCCTGCCGCTTACCG
GATACCTGTCCGCCTTTCTCCCTTCGGGAAGCGTGGCGCTTTCTCATAGCTCACGCTGTAGGTATCTCAG
TTCGGTGTAGGTCGTTCGCTCCAAGCTGGGCTGTGTGCACGAACCCCCCGTTCAGCCCGACCGCTGCGCC
TTATCCGGTAACTATCGTCTTGAGTCCAACCCGGTAAGACACGACTTATCGCCACTGGCAGCAGCCACTG
GTAACAGGATTAGCAGAGCGAGGTATGTAGGCGGTGCTACAGAGTTCTTGAAGTGGTGGCCTAACTACGG
CTACACTAGAAGAACAGTATTTGGTATCTGCGCTCTGCTGAAGCCAGTTACCTTCGGAAAAAGAGTTGGT
AGCTCTTGATCCGGCAAACAAACCACCGCTGGTAGCGGTGGTTTTTTTGTTTGCAAGCAGCAGATTACGC
GCAGAAAAAAAGGATCTCAAGAAGATCCTTTGATCTTTTCTACGGGGTCTGACGCTCAGTGGAACGAAAA
CTCACGTTAAGGGATTTTGGTCATGAGATTATCAAAAAGGATCTTCACCTAGATCCTTTTAAATTAAAAA
TGAAGTTTTAAATCAATCTAAAGTATATATGAGTAAACTTGGTCTGACAGTTACCAATGCTTAATCAGTG
AGGCACCTATCTCAGCGATCTGTCTATTTCGTTCATCCATAGTTGCCTGACTCCCCGTCGTGTAGATAAC
TACGATACGGGAGGGCTTACCATCTGGCCCCAGTGCTGCAATGATACCGCGAGACCCACGCTCACCGGCT
CCAGATTTATCAGCAATAAACCAGCCAGCCGGAAGGGCCGAGCGCAGAAGTGGTCCTGCAACTTTATCCG
CCTCCATCCAGTCTATTAATTGTTGCCGGGAAGCTAGAGTAAGTAGTTCGCCAGTTAATAGTTTGCGCAA
CGTTGTTGCCATTGCTACAGGCATCGTGGTGTCACGCTCGTCGTTTGGTATGGCTTCATTCAGCTCCGGT
TCCCAACGATCAAGGCGAGTTACATGATCCCCCATGTTGTGCAAAAAAGCGGTTAGCTCCTTCGGTCCTC
CGATCGTTGTCAGAAGTAAGTTGGCCGCAGTGTTATCACTCATGGTTATGGCAGCACTGCATAATTCTCT
TACTGTCATGCCATCCGTAAGATGCTTTTCTGTGACTGGTGAGTACTCAACCAAGTCATTCTGAGAATAG
TGTATGCGGCGACCGAGTTGCTCTTGCCCGGCGTCAATACGGGATAATACCGCGCCACATAGCAGAACTT
TAAAAGTGCTCATCATTGGAAAACGTTCTTCGGGGCGAAAACTCTCAAGGATCTTACCGCTGTTGAGATC
CAGTTCGATGTAACCCACTCGTGCACCCAACTGATCTTCAGCATCTTTTACTTTCACCAGCGTTTCTGGG
TGAGCAAAAACAGGAAGGCAAAATGCCGCAAAAAAGGGAATAAGGGCGACACGGAAATGTTGAATACTCA
TACTCTTCCTTTTTCAATATTATTGAAGCATTTATCAGGGTTATTGTCTCATGAGCGGATACATATTTGA
ATGTATTTAGAAAAATAAACAAATAGGGGTTCCGCGCACATTTCCCCGAAAAGTGCCACCTGACGTCGAC
GGATCGGGAGATCTCCCGATCCCCTATGGTGCACTCTCAGTACAATCTGCTCTGATGCCGCATAGTTAAG
CCAGTATCTGCTCCCTGCTTGTGTGTTGGAGGTCGCTGAGTAGTGCGCGAGCAAAATTTAAGCTACAACA
AGGCAAGGCTTGACCGACAATTGCATGAAGAATCTGCTTAGGGTTAGGCGTTTTGCGCTGCTTCGCGATG
TACGGGCCAGATATACGCGTTGACATTGATTATTGACTAGTTATTAATAGTAATCAATTACGGGGTCATT
AGTTCATAGCCCATATATGGAGTTCCGCGTTACATAACTTACGGTAAATGGCCCGCCTGGCTGACCGCCC
AACGACCCCCGCCCATTGACGTCAATAATGACGTATGTTCCCATAGTAACGCCAATAGGGACTTTCCATT
GACGTCAATGGGTGGAGTATTTACGGTAAACTGCCCACTTGGCAGTACATCAAGTGTATCATATGCCAAG
TACGCCCCCTATTGACGTCAATGACGGTAAATGGCCCGCCTGGCATTATGCCCAGTACATGACCTTATGG
GACTTTCCTACTTGGCAGTACATCTACGTATTAGTCATCGCTATTACCATGGTGATGCGGTTTTGGCAGT
ACATCAATGGGCGTGGATAGCGGTTTGACTCACGGGGATTTCCAAGTCTCCACCCCATTGACGTCAATGG
GAGTTTGTTTTGGCACCAAAATCAACGGGACTTTCCAAAATGTCGTAACAACTCCGCCCCATTGACGCAA
ATGGGCGGTAGGCGTGTACGGTGGGAGGTCTATATAAGCAGAGCTCTCTGGCTAACTAGAGAACCCACTG
CTTACTGGCTTATCGAAATTAATACGACTCACTATAGGGAGACCCAAGCTTACCATGAAGCTACTGTCTT
CTATCGAACAAGCATGCGATATTTGCCGACTTAAAAAGCTCAAGTGCTCCAAAGAAAAACCGAAGTGCGC
CAAGTGTCTGAAGAACAACTGGGAGTGTCGCTACTCTCCCAAAACCAAAAGGTCTCCGCTGACTAGGGCA
CATCTGACAGAAGTGGAATCAAGGCTAGAAAGACTGGAACAGCTATTTCTACTGATTTTTCCTCGAGAAG
ACCTTGACATGATTTTGAAAATGGATTCTTTACAGGATATAAAAGCATTGTTAACAGGATTATTTGTACA
AGATAATGTGAATAAAGATGCCGTCACAGATAGATTGGCTTCAGTGGAGACTGATATGCCTCTAACATTG
AGACAGCATAGAATAAGTGCGACATCATCATCGGAAGAGAGTAGTAACAAAGGTCAAAGACAGTTGACTG
TATCGCCGGAATTCATGATTTATGAGGAATCCAAGATGAATTTGGAGCAGGAGAGGCCGTTTGTCAGCAG
TGCCCCAGGCAGCTCCCAGCGCTTCCCAACAGAGGATCATCTGATGATTCATAGGCACAAGCATGAAATG
ACTTTGAAGTTTCCCTCAATAAAAACAGACAATATGTTATCAGATCAAACTCCAACCCCAACGAGATTCC
TGAAGAACTGCGAGGAGGTGGGGCTCTTCAGTGAGTTGGACTGCTCCCTAGAGCATGAGTTCAGGAAGGC
TCAGGAGGAAGAGAGCAGCAAGCGGAATATCTCGATGCATAACCCCGTTGGTGGGGCCATGGCGGGGCCT
GGAGCTCACCAGCTCGGCAGCGCCCGGATGCCCAACCATGACACCAGCTGATCTAGAGGGCCCTATTCTA
TAGTGTCACCTAAATGCTAGAGCTCGCTGATCAGCCTCGACTGTGCCTTCTAGTTGCCAGCCATCTGTTG
TTTGCCCCTCCCCCGTGCCTTCCTTGACCCTGGAAGGTGCCACTCCCACTGTCCTTTCCTAATAAAATGA
GGAAATTGCATCGCATTGTCTGAGTAGGTGTCATTCTATTCTGGGGGGTGGGGTGGGGCAGGACAGCAAG
GGGGAGGATTGGGAAGACAATAGCAGGCATGCTGGGGATGCGGTGGGCTCTATGGCTTCTGAGGCGGAAA
GAACCAGCTGGGGCTCTAGGGGGTATCCCC
[124 nt withheld, positions 3951-4074]
C
[91 nt withheld, positions 4076-4166]
A
[49 nt withheld, positions 4168-4216]
CCTTTGACGTTGGAGTCCACGTTCTTT
[37 nt withheld, positions 4244-4280]
ACCCTATCTCGGTCTATTCTTTTGATTTATAAGGGATTTTGCCGATTTCGGCCTATTGGTTAAAAAATGA
GCTGATTTAACAAAAATTTAACGCGAATTAATTCTGTGGAATGTGTGTCAGTTAGGGTGTGGAAAGTCCC
CAGGCTCCCCAGCAGGCAGAAGTATGCAAAGCATGCATCTCAATTAGTCAGCAACCAGGTGTGGAAAGTC
CCCAGGCTCCCCAGCAGGCAGAAGTATGCAAAGCATGCATCTCAATTAGTCAGCAACCATAGTCCCGCCC
CTAACTCCGCCCATCCCGCCCCTAACTCCGCCCAGTTCCGCCCATTCTCCGCCCCATGGCTGACTAATTT
TTTTTATTTATGCAGAGGCCGAGGCCGCCTCTGCCTCTGAGCTATTCCAGAAGTAGTGAGGAGGCTTTTT
TGGAGGCCTAGGCTTTTGCAAAAAGCTCCCGGGAGCTTGTATATCCATTTTCGGATCTGATCAAGAGACA
GGATGAGGATCGTTTCGCATGATTGAACAAGATGGATTGCACGCAGGTTCTCCGGCCGCTTGGGTGGAGA
GGCTATTCGGCTATGACTGGGCACAACAGACAATCGGCTGCTCTGATGCCGCCGTGTTCCGGCTGTCAGC
GCAGGGGCGCCCGGTTCTTTTTGTCAAGACCGACCTGTCCGGTGCCCTGAATGAACTGCAGGACGAGGCA
GCGCGGCTATCGTGGCTGGCCACGACGGGCGTTCCTTGCGCAGCTGTGCTCGACGTTGTCACTGAAGCGG
GAAGGGACTGGCTGCTATTGGGCGAAGTGCCGGGGCAGGATCTCCTGTCATCTCACCTTGCTCCTGCCGA
GAAAGTATCCATCATGGCTGATGCAATGCGGCGGCTGCATACGCTTGATCCGGCTACCTGCCCATTCGAC
CACCAAGCGAAACATCGCATCGAGCGAGCACGTACTCGGATGGAAGCCGGTCTTGTCGATCAGGATGATC
TGGACGAAGAGCATCAGGGGCTCGCGCCAGCCGAACTGTTCGCCAGGCTCAAGGCGCGCATGCCCGACGG
CGAGGATCTCGTCGTGACCCATGGCGATGCCTGCTTGCCGAATATCATGGTGGAAAATGGCCGCTTTTCT
GGATTCATCGACTGTGGCCGGCTGGGTGTGGCGGACCGCTATCAGGACATAGCGTTGGCTACCCGTGATA
TTGCTGAAGAGCTTGGCGGCGAATGGGCTGACCGCTTCCTCGTGCTTTACGGTATCGCCGCTCCCGATTC
GCAGCGCATCGCCTTCTATCGCCTTCTTGACGAGTTCTTCTGAGCGGGACTCTGGGGTTCGAAATGACCG
ACCAAGCGACGCCCAACCTGCCATCACGAGATTTCGATTCCACCGCCGCCTTCTATGAAAGGTTGGGCTT
CGGAATCGTTTTCCGGGACGCCGGCTGGATGATCCTCCAGCGCGGGGATCTCATGCTGGAGTTCTTCGCC
CACCCCAACTTGTTTATTGCAGCTTATAATGGTTACAAATAAAGCAATAGCATCACAAATTTCACAAATA
AAGCATTTTTTTCACTGCATTCTAGTTGTGGTTTGTCCAAACTCATCAATGTATCTTATCATGTCTGTAT
ACCGTCGACCTCTAGCTAGAGCTTGGCGTAATCATGGTCATAGCTGTTTCCTGTGTGAAATTGTTATCCG
CTCACAATTCCACACAACATACGAGCCGGAAGCATAAAGTGTAAAGCCTGGGGTGCCTAATGAGTGAGCT
AACTCACATTAATTGCGTTGCGCTCACTGCCCGCTTTCCAGTCGGGAAACCTGTCGTGCCAGCTGCATTA
ATGAATCGGCCAACGCGCGGGGAGAGGCGGTTTGCGTATTGGGCGCTCTTCCGCTTCCTCGCTCACTGAC
TCGCTGCGCTCGGTCGTTCGGCTGCGG
Features (pLannotate 1.2.2; 23 found; start..end, strand, type, name):
    132..720     -  rep_origin     ori: high-copy-number ColE1/pMB1/pBR322/pUC origin of replication
    891..1751    -  CDS            AmpR: β-lactamase; bla; confers resistance to ampicillin, carbenicillin, and related antibiotics
   1752..1856    -  promoter       AmpR promoter: bla
   1915..1967    -  misc_feature   bom (fragment): basis of mobility region from pBR322
   2122..2501    +  enhancer       CMV enhancer: human cytomegalovirus immediate early enhancer
   2502..2705    +  promoter       CMV promoter: human cytomegalovirus (CMV) immediate early promoter
   2701..2734    +  LTR            5' LTR (truncated) (fragment): truncated 5' long terminal repeat (LTR) from HIV-1
   2750..2768    +  promoter       T7 promoter: promoter for bacteriophage T7 RNA polymerase
   2785..3225    +  CDS            GAL4 DNA binding domain: DNA binding domain of the GAL4 transcriptional activator; Saccharomyces cerevisiae GAL4 (truncated)
   3235..3615    +  CDS            CREB5 (fragment): CREB5_HUMAN - Also known as CREBPA. Experimental evidence at protein level: Swiss-Prot protein existence level 1. Binds to the cAMP response element and activates transcription. From Homo sapiens (Human).
   3637..3655    -  promoter       SP6 promoter: promoter for bacteriophage SP6 RNA polymerase
   3681..3905    +  polyA_signal   bGH poly(A) signal: bovine growth hormone polyadenylation signal
   3909..3930    +  promoter       SV40 promoter (fragment): SV40 enhancer and early promoter
   3951..4379    +  rep_origin     f1 ori (sequence partly withheld): f1 bacteriophage origin of replication; arrow indicates direction of (+) strand synthesis
   4393..4722    +  promoter       SV40 promoter: SV40 enhancer and early promoter
   4789..5580    +  CDS            neo: KKA2_KLEPN - Also known as kan, nptII. Experimental evidence at protein level: Swiss-Prot protein existence level 1. Resistance to kanamycin, neomycin, paromomycin, ribostamycin, butirosin and gentamicin B. From Klebsiella pneumoniae.
   5604..5762    +  CDS            ble (fragment): BLE_KLEPN - Experimental evidence at protein level: Swiss-Prot protein existence level 1. Binding protein with a strong affinity to the bleomycin family of antibiotics. Binds to CL990; an antimitotic-antibiotic compound. From Klebsiella pneumoniae.
   5757..5878    +  polyA_signal   SV40 poly(A) signal: SV40 polyadenylation signal
   5951..5967    -  protein_bind   lac operator: The lac repressor binds to the lac operator to inhibit transcription in E. coli. This inhibition can be relieved by adding lactose or isopropyl-β-D-thiogalactopyranoside (IPTG). lac repressor encoded by lacI
   5975..6005    -  promoter       lac promoter: promoter for the E. coli lac operon
   6020..6041    -  protein_bind   CAP binding site: CAP binding activates transcription in the presence of cAMP. E. coli catabolite activator protein
   6054..6146    -  CDS            lacI (fragment): lac repressor; lacI; The lac repressor binds to the lac operator to inhibit transcription in E. coli. This inhibition can be relieved by adding lactose or isopropyl-β-D-thiogalactopyranoside (IPTG).
   6148..6197    -  rep_origin     RSF ori (fragment): Plasmids containing the RSF 1030 origin of replication can be propagated in E. coli cells that contain additional plasmids with compatible origins.
