[The description below was written by a language model from this plasmid's Addgene catalogue record and pLannotate feature annotations shown in this document.]
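Description:
GAL4-Creb5 (1-128) C18/C23 S is a 6.2 kb mammalian expression plasmid built on a Gal4-HA-HIF1α (530-652) backbone, in which the HIF1α segment has evidently been replaced by an N-terminal portion of Creb5. It is propagated in E. coli as a high-copy plasmid through a ColE1/pUC-type origin and selected with ampicillin via the β-lactamase gene. An f1 origin is also present. A separate SV40 early promoter drives a neomycin phosphotransferase gene terminated by an SV40 polyadenylation signal, which would allow G418 selection of transfected mammalian cells. Short annotated fragments (HIV-1 LTR, ble, lacI, RSF ori, bom) appear to be backbone remnants or partial matches rather than functional elements.

The expression cassette uses the CMV immediate-early enhancer and promoter, followed by a T7 promoter, an open reading frame, and a bovine growth hormone polyadenylation signal, with an SP6 promoter facing back from the 3′ side. The reading frame encodes the yeast GAL4 DNA-binding domain followed closely by the first 128 residues of Creb5. The catalogue lists the Creb5 sequence as bovine, although the automated annotation matched it to the human protein by homology. Cysteines 18 and 23 are changed to serine. No HA tag is annotated, so it is unclear whether the one named in the parental backbone was retained.

Fusions of this kind tether a candidate regulatory domain to GAL4 binding sites, so that its transcriptional activity can be measured on a co-transfected UAS-driven reporter. The record gives the purpose only as a GAL4-Creb5 fusion construct, but the double cysteine mutant presumably tests how these residues contribute to the function of the Creb5 N-terminus, in work linking Creb5 to Prg4 expression in articular cartilage.
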