Addgene plasmid #195033: GAL4-Creb5 (1- 128) C18/C23 S
Purpose: GAL4-Creb5 fusion construct (N-terminus of Creb5,128aa, with C18/C23 S mutation)
Depositing lab: Andrew Lassar & Cheng-Hai Zhang. Depositing organization: Harvard Medical School. Publication: Creb5 establishes the competence for Prg4 expression in articular cartilage. Zhang CH, Gao Y, Jadhav U, Hung HH, Holton KM, Grodzinsky AJ, Shivdasani RA, Lassar AB. Commun Biol. 2021 Mar 12;4(1):332. doi: 10.1038/s42003-021-01857-0. PubMed 33712729.
Backbone
  Vector backbone: Gal4-HA-HIF1α (530-652) plasmid
  Backbone manufacturer: William Kaelin (Addgene plasmid # 24887)
  Vector type: Mammalian Expression
Growth in bacteria
  Bacterial resistance: Ampicillin, 100 μg/mL
  Growth temperature: 37°C
  Growth strain: DH5alpha
  Copy number: High Copy
Gene/Insert
  Gene/Insert name: GAL4-Creb5 fusion construct (N-terminus of Creb5,128aa, with C18/C23 S mutation)
  Species: B. taurus (bovine)
  Mutation: C18/C23 S
  Entrez Gene: CREB5
  Cloning method: Restriction Enzyme; 5′ cloning site n/a (unknown if destroyed); 3′ cloning site n/a (unknown if destroyed)
  Sequencing primers: 5′ n/a
Terms and licenses: Academic/Nonprofit Terms; Industry Terms: Not Available to Industry
How to cite: GAL4-Creb5 (1- 128) C18/C23 S was a gift from Andrew Lassar & Cheng-Hai Zhang (Addgene plasmid # 195033 ; http://n2t.net/addgene:195033 ; RRID:Addgene_195033)
